Addgene plasmid #131008: pTRE3G-Bi-gePSI-pCMV-AcGFP
Purpose: Expresses both the gePSI-α-chain and the gePSI-β-chain under control of the inducible bi-directional TRE3G promoter. Expresses constitutively AcGFP under control of a CMV promoter.
Depositing lab: Erin Schuman. Depositing organization: Max Planck Institute for Brain Research. Publication: A genetically encodable cell-type-specific protein synthesis inhibitor. Heumuller M, Glock C, Rangaraju V, Biever A, Schuman EM. Nat Methods. 2019 Jul 15. pii: 10.1038/s41592-019-0468-x. doi: 10.1038/s41592-019-0468-x. PubMed 31308551.
Backbone
  Vector backbone: AAV-cDNA6-V5His
  Backbone manufacturer: Vector Bioloabs
  Backbone size w/o insert (bp): 3099
  Total vector size (bp): 6619
  Modifications to backbone: The inserts containing the pTRE3G-Bi-gePSI (α-chain and β-chain-ODC36) with SV40 poly(A) were inserted upstream CMV promoter. AcGFP1 was inserted downstream of the CMV promoter.
  Vector type: Mammalian Expression, AAV
  Selectable markers: No selectable marker
Growth in bacteria
  Bacterial resistance: Ampicillin, 100 μg/mL
  Growth temperature: 37°C
  Growth strain: NEB Stable
  Copy number: High Copy
Gene/Insert 1
  Gene/Insert name: gePSI-β-chain
  Species: Zea mays
  Insert size (bp): 420
  Promoter: pTRE3G-Bi
  Tag / fusion protein: murine ornithine decarboxylase - degron (ODC36) (C terminal on insert)
  Cloning method: Gibson Cloning
  Sequencing primers: 5′ pTRE3G_Seq_r: CTCGAGTATGTCGAGGTGG
Gene/Insert 2
  Gene/Insert name: gePSI-α-chain
  Species: Zea mays
  Insert size (bp): 426
  Promoter: pTRE3G-Bi
  Cloning method: Gibson Cloning
  Sequencing primers: 5′ pTRE3G_Seq_f: GAGAACGTATAAGCTTTAGGC
Gene/Insert 3
  Gene/Insert name: AcGFP1
  Species: Aequorea coerulescens
  Insert size (bp): 720
  Promoter: pCMV
  Cloning method: Gibson Cloning
  Sequencing primers: 5′ CMV_seq_f: gtgtatcatatgccaagtac
Terms and licenses: Academic/Nonprofit Terms; Industry Terms: Not Available to Industry
How to cite: pTRE3G-Bi-gePSI-pCMV-AcGFP was a gift from Erin Schuman (Addgene plasmid # 131008 ; http://n2t.net/addgene:131008 ; RRID:Addgene_131008)
