[The description below was written by a language model from this plasmid's Addgene catalogue record, the feature table of its GenBank file and pLannotate feature annotations shown in this document.]
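Description:
pTRE3G-Bi-gePSI-pCMV-AcGFP is a 6.6 kb AAV transfer plasmid for mammalian expression, built on the AAV-cDNA6-V5His backbone. It is propagated in E. coli through a high-copy pUC/ColE1 origin with ampicillin resistance (bla), and it also carries an f1 origin. There is no mammalian selectable marker. Two AAV2 inverted terminal repeats flank the whole expression region, so the payload can be packaged into recombinant AAV particles or delivered by direct transfection.

Between the ITRs sit two independent units. The first is a bidirectional third-generation Tet-responsive promoter (TRE3G-Bi, with seven tet operators) that drives two divergent reading frames, each ending in its own SV40 polyadenylation signal. One direction encodes the gePSI α-chain, annotated as the first part of the maize pro-ribosome-inactivating protein up to its internal inactivation region. The other encodes the gePSI β-chain fused at its C terminus to ODC36, a mouse-codon-optimised degron from murine ornithine decarboxylase. Automated annotation matches both chains to maize RIP3. Because the promoter requires a Tet-On 3G transactivator, which this plasmid does not supply, the two chains of this genetically encoded protein synthesis inhibitor are co-expressed only on induction in cells that provide the transactivator. The degron presumably limits the lifetime of the β-chain.

The second unit is a CMV enhancer/promoter driving mammalian codon-optimised AcGFP1 with a bGH polyadenylation signal, which constitutively marks transfected or transduced cells. The repository's sequencing result is slightly shorter (6,607 nt) than the depositor map and detects one ITR only as fragments, a common outcome for these repeats.
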