LOCUS       Exported 6619 bp ds-DNA circular SYN 23-JUL-2019
DEFINITION  .
ACCESSION   .
VERSION     .
KEYWORDS    .
SOURCE      synthetic DNA construct
  ORGANISM  synthetic DNA construct
REFERENCE   1 (bases 1 to 6619)
  AUTHORS   .
  TITLE     Direct Submission
  JOURNAL   Exported Tuesday, Jul 23, 2019 from SnapGene 4.3.10
            https://www.snapgene.com
FEATURES             Location/Qualifiers
     source          1..6619
                     /organism="synthetic DNA construct"
                     /mol_type="other DNA"
                     /note="color: #ffffff"
     repeat_region   1..141
                     /label=AAV2 ITR
                     /note="inverted terminal repeat of adeno-associated virus
                     serotype 2"
                     /note="color: #ffe4c4"
     polyA_signal    278..359
                     /label=SV40 poly(A) signal
                     /note="SV40 polyadenylation signal"
                     /note="color: #a6acb3"
     CDS             complement(485..595)
                     /codon_start=1
                     /product="Amino acid sequence taken from the book
                     ""Synthetic Protein Switches Methods and
                     Protocols""-Chapter 15-Fig 1a. Book: SSN 1064-3745 ISSN
                     1940-6029 (electronic)Methods in Molecular Biology ISBN
                     978-1-4939-6938-8 ISBN 978-1-4939-6940-1 (eBook)DOI
                     10.1007/978-1-4939-6940-1 Amino acid sequence was codon
                     optimized for Mus musculus."
                     /label=ODC36
                     /note="color: #ff6600"
                     /translation="GITHGMDELYKLPMSCAQESITSLYKKAGSENLYFQ"
     CDS             complement(596..904)
                     /codon_start=1
                     /label=beta-Chain_gePSI
                     /note="color: #3366ff"
                     /translation="MAADPQADTKSKLVKLVVMVCEGLRFNTVSRTVDAGFNSQHGVTL
                     TVTQGKQVQKWDRISKAAFEWADHPTAVIPDMQKLGIKDKNEAARIVALVKNQTTAAA"
     promoter        919..1369
                     /label=TRE3G BI promoter
                     /note="3rd-generation Tet-responsive bidirectional promoter
                     that can be activated by binding of Tet-On 3G"
                     /note="color: #ffffff; direction: BOTH"
     protein_bind    999..1017
                     /gene="tetO"
                     /label=tet operator
                     /bound_moiety="tetracycline repressor TetR"
                     /note="bacterial operator O2 for the tetR and tetA genes"
                     /note="color: #31849b"
     protein_bind    1035..1053
                     /gene="tetO"
                     /label=tet operator
                     /bound_moiety="tetracycline repressor TetR"
                     /note="bacterial operator O2 for the tetR and tetA genes"
                     /note="color: #31849b"
     protein_bind    1071..1089
                     /gene="tetO"
                     /label=tet operator
                     /bound_moiety="tetracycline repressor TetR"
                     /note="bacterial operator O2 for the tetR and tetA genes"
                     /note="color: #31849b"
     protein_bind    1107..1125
                     /gene="tetO"
                     /label=tet operator
                     /bound_moiety="tetracycline repressor TetR"
                     /note="bacterial operator O2 for the tetR and tetA genes"
                     /note="color: #31849b"
     protein_bind    1143..1161
                     /gene="tetO"
                     /label=tet operator
                     /bound_moiety="tetracycline repressor TetR"
                     /note="bacterial operator O2 for the tetR and tetA genes"
                     /note="color: #31849b"
     protein_bind    1179..1197
                     /gene="tetO"
                     /label=tet operator
                     /bound_moiety="tetracycline repressor TetR"
                     /note="bacterial operator O2 for the tetR and tetA genes"
                     /note="color: #31849b"
     protein_bind    1215..1233
                     /gene="tetO"
                     /label=tet operator
                     /bound_moiety="tetracycline repressor TetR"
                     /note="bacterial operator O2 for the tetR and tetA genes"
                     /note="color: #31849b"
     CDS             1392..1817
                     /codon_start=1
                     /product="First part of ProRIP till the internal
                     inactivation region."
                     /label=alpha-Chain_gePSI
                     /note="This feature has 2 segments: 1: 1392 .. 1814 /
                     #3366ff 2: 1815 .. 1817 / #3366ff"
                     /translation="MKFTEIFPVEDANYPYSAFIASVRKDVIKHCTDHKGIFQPVLPPE
                     KKVPELWLYTELKTRTSSITLAIRMDNLYLVGFRTPGGVWWEFGKDGDTHLLGDNPRWL
                     GFGGRYQDLIGNKGLETVTMGRAEMTRAVNDLAKKKK"
     polyA_signal    1949..2030
                     /label=SV40 poly(A) signal
                     /note="SV40 polyadenylation signal"
                     /note="color: #a6acb3"
     CDS             2115..2769
                     /label=CMV
                     /note="color: #993366; direction: RIGHT"
     enhancer        2141..2520
                     /label=CMV enhancer
                     /note="human cytomegalovirus immediate early enhancer"
                     /note="color: #ffffff"
     promoter        2521..2724
                     /label=CMV promoter
                     /note="human cytomegalovirus (CMV) immediate early
                     promoter"
                     /note="color: #ffffff; direction: RIGHT"
     promoter        2769..2787
                     /label=T7 promoter
                     /note="promoter for bacteriophage T7 RNA polymerase"
                     /note="color: #ffffff; direction: RIGHT"
     CDS             2833..3552
                     /codon_start=1
                     /product="Aequorea coerulescens GFP"
                     /label=AcGFP1
                     /note="mammalian codon-optimized"
                     /note="color: #05fd14"
                     /translation="MVSKGAELFTGIVPILIELNGDVNGHKFSVSGEGEGDATYGKLTL
                     KFICTTGKLPVPWPTLVTTLSYGVQCFSRYPDHMKQHDFFKSAMPEGYIQERTIFFEDD
                     GNYKSRAEVKFEGDTLVNRIELTGTDFKEDGNILGNKMEYNYNAHNVYIMTDKAKNGIK
                     VNFKIRHNIEDGSVQLADHYQQNTPIGDGPVLLPDNHYLSTQSALSKDPNEKRDHMIYF
                     GFVTAAAITHGMDELYK"
     misc_feature    3570..3572
                     /label=Belongs to bGH
                     /note="color: #a6acb3"
     polyA_signal    3573..3797
                     /label=bGH poly(A) signal
                     /note="bovine growth hormone polyadenylation signal"
                     /note="color: #a6acb3"
     repeat_region   3882..4022
                     /label=AAV2 ITR
                     /note="inverted terminal repeat of adeno-associated virus
                     serotype 2"
                     /note="color: #ffe4c4"
     rep_origin      4097..4552
                     /direction=RIGHT
                     /label=f1 ori
                     /note="f1 bacteriophage origin of replication; arrow
                     indicates direction of (+) strand synthesis"
                     /note="color: #ffff00"
     promoter        4834..4938
                     /gene="bla"
                     /label=AmpR promoter
                     /note="color: #ffffff; direction: RIGHT"
     CDS             4939..5799
                     /codon_start=1
                     /gene="bla"
                     /product="beta-lactamase"
                     /label=AmpR
                     /note="confers resistance to ampicillin, carbenicillin, and
                     related antibiotics"
                     /note="This feature has 2 segments: 1: 4939 .. 5007 /
                     #ccffcc / signal sequence 2: 5008 .. 5799 / #ccffcc
                     Cleavage site after base 5007"
                     /translation="MSIQHFRVALIPFFAAFCLPVFAHPETLVKVKDAEDQLGARVGYI
                     ELDLNSGKILESFRPEERFPMMSTFKVLLCGAVLSRIDAGQEQLGRRIHYSQNDLVEYS
                     PVTEKHLTDGMTVRELCSAAITMSDNTAANLLLTTIGGPKELTAFLHNMGDHVTRLDRW
                     EPELNEAIPNDERDTTMPVAMATTLRKLLTGELLTLASRQQLIDWMEADKVAGPLLRSA
                     LPAGWFIADKSGAGERGSRGIIAALGPDGKPSRIVVIYTTGSQATMDERNRQIAEIGAS
                     LIKHW"
     rep_origin      5947..6614
                     /direction=RIGHT
                     /label=pUCori
                     /note="color: #ffff00"
     rep_origin      5970..6558
                     /direction=RIGHT
                     /label=ori
                     /note="high-copy-number ColE1/pMB1/pBR322/pUC origin of
                     replication"
                     /note="color: #ffff00"
ORIGIN
        1 cctgcaggca gctgcgcgct cgctcgctca ctgaggccgc ccgggcaaag cccgggcgtc
       61 gggcgacctt tggtcgcccg gcctcagtga gcgagcgagc gcgcagagag ggagtggcca
      121 actccatcac taggggttcc tgcggccaat tcagtcgata actataacgg tcctaaggta
      181 gcgatttaaa tacgcgctct cttaaggtag ccccgggacg cgtcaattgc atgaagaatc
      241 tgcttagggt taggcgtttt gctgccacct gacgtcggca gtgaaaaaaa tgctttattt
      301 gtgaaatttg tgatgctatt gctttatttg taaccattat aagctgcaat aaacaagtta
      361 acaacaacaa ttgcattcat tttatgtttc aggttcaggg ggaggtgtgg gaggtttttt
      421 aaagcaagta aaacctctac aaatgtggta tggctgatta tgatcctcta gactgcagac
      481 tagttcattg aaagtacaag ttctctgaac cagctttttt gtagagagat gttatgcttt
      541 cctgggcaca agacattggc agcttgtaaa gttcgtccat tccgtgtgtt atcccagccg
      601 ccgcagtagt ttgattctta acgagcgcaa cgatcctcgc tgcttcgttc ttatccttga
      661 tgccaagctt ctgcatgtcg gggatcacag cggtggggtg gtcagcccac tcgaaggccg
      721 ccttggagat cctgtcccac ttctgcacct gcttcccctg cgtcacggtc aaggtcaccc
      781 cgtgctggct gttgaacccc gcgtccaccg tgcgggacac ggtgttgaac cgcagcccct
      841 cgcacaccat gaccaccagc ttcaccagct tgctcttcgt gtcggcctgt gggtcagccg
      901 ccatggtgaa ttctccaggc gatctgacgg ttcactaaac gagctctgct tatataggcc
      961 tcccaccgta cacgccacct cgacatactc gagtttactc cctatcagtg atagagaacg
     1021 tatgaagagt ttactcccta tcagtgatag agaacgtatg cagactttac tccctatcag
     1081 tgatagagaa cgtataagga gtttactccc tatcagtgat agagaacgta tgaccagttt
     1141 actccctatc agtgatagag aacgtatcta cagtttactc cctatcagtg atagagaacg
     1201 tatatccagt ttactcccta tcagtgatag agaacgtata agctttaggc gtgtacggtg
     1261 ggcgcctata aaagcagagc tcgtttagtg aaccgtcaga tcgcctggag caattccaca
     1321 acacttttgt cttataccaa ctttccgtac cacttcctac cctcgtaaag tcgacaccgg
     1381 ggcccagatc tatgaagttc actgaaatct tccccgtgga ggacgcgaac tacccttaca
     1441 gcgccttcat cgcgtcggtc cggaaagacg tgatcaaaca ctgcaccgac cataaaggga
     1501 tcttccagcc cgtgctgcca ccggagaaga aggtcccgga gctatggttg tacacagagc
     1561 tcaaaactag gaccagctcc atcacgctcg ccatacgcat ggacaacctg tacctcgtgg
     1621 gcttcaggac cccgggcggg gtgtggtggg agttcggcaa ggacggcgac acccacctcc
     1681 tcggcgacaa ccccaggtgg ctcggcttcg gcggcaggta ccaggacctc atcggcaaca
     1741 agggtctgga gaccgtcacc atgggccgcg ccgaaatgac cagggccgtc aacgacctgg
     1801 cgaagaagaa gaagtgagcg gccgccggcg atatctccag aggatcataa tcagccatac
     1861 cacatttgta gaggttttac ttgctttaaa aaacctccca cacctccccc tgaacctgaa
     1921 acataaaatg aatgcaattg ttgttgttaa cttgtttatt gcagcttata atggttacaa
     1981 ataaagcaat agcatcacaa atttcacaaa taaagcattt ttttcactgc cccgagcttc
     2041 ctcgctcact gactcgctgc gctcggtcgt tcggctgcgg cgagcggtat cagctcactc
     2101 aaagggctgc ttcgcgatgt acgggccaga tatacgcgtt gacattgatt attgactagt
     2161 tattaatagt aatcaattac ggggtcatta gttcatagcc catatatgga gttccgcgtt
     2221 acataactta cggtaaatgg cccgcctggc tgaccgccca acgacccccg cccattgacg
     2281 tcaataatga cgtatgttcc catagtaacg ccaataggga ctttccattg acgtcaatgg
     2341 gtggagtatt tacggtaaac tgcccacttg gcagtacatc aagtgtatca tatgccaagt
     2401 acgcccccta ttgacgtcaa tgacggtaaa tggcccgcct ggcattatgc ccagtacatg
     2461 accttatggg actttcctac ttggcagtac atctacgtat tagtcatcgc tattaccatg
     2521 gtgatgcggt tttggcagta catcaatggg cgtggatagc ggtttgactc acggggattt
     2581 ccaagtctcc accccattga cgtcaatggg agtttgtttt ggcaccaaaa tcaacgggac
     2641 tttccaaaat gtcgtaacaa ctccgcccca ttgacgcaaa tgggcggtag gcgtgtacgg
     2701 tgggaggtct atataagcag agctctctgg ctaactagag aacccactgc ttactggctt
     2761 atcgaaatta atacgactca ctatagggag acccaagctg gctagcgttt aaacttaagc
     2821 ttggtaccga gcatggtgag caagggcgcc gagctgttca ccggcatcgt gcccatcctg
     2881 atcgagctga atggcgatgt gaatggccac aagttcagcg tgagcggcga gggcgagggc
     2941 gatgccacct acggcaagct gaccctgaag ttcatctgca ccaccggcaa gctgcctgtg
     3001 ccctggccca ccctggtgac caccctgagc tacggcgtgc agtgcttctc acgctacccc
     3061 gatcacatga agcagcacga cttcttcaag agcgccatgc ctgagggcta catccaggag
     3121 cgcaccatct tcttcgagga tgacggcaac tacaagtcgc gcgccgaggt gaagttcgag
     3181 ggcgataccc tggtgaatcg catcgagctg accggcaccg atttcaagga ggatggcaac
     3241 atcctgggca ataagatgga gtacaactac aacgcccaca atgtgtacat catgaccgac
     3301 aaggccaaga atggcatcaa ggtgaacttc aagatccgcc acaacatcga ggatggcagc
     3361 gtgcagctgg ccgaccacta ccagcagaat acccccatcg gcgatggccc tgtgctgctg
     3421 cccgataacc actacctgtc cacccagagc gccctgtcca aggaccccaa cgagaagcgc
     3481 gatcacatga tctacttcgg cttcgtgacc gccgccgcca tcacccacgg catggatgag
     3541 ctgtacaagt gaaacccgct gatcagcctc gactgtgcct tctagttgcc agccatctgt
     3601 tgtttgcccc tcccccgtgc cttccttgac cctggaaggt gccactccca ctgtcctttc
     3661 ctaataaaat gaggaaattg catcgcattg tctgagtagg tgtcattcta ttctgggggg
     3721 tggggtgggg caggacagca agggggagga ttgggaagac aatagcaggc atgctgggga
     3781 tgcggtgggc tctatggctt ctgaggcgga aagaaccaga tcctctctta aggtagcatc
     3841 gagatttaaa ttagggataa cagggtaatg gcgcgggccg caggaacccc tagtgatgga
     3901 gttggccact ccctctctgc gcgctcgctc gctcactgag gccgggcgac caaaggtcgc
     3961 ccgacgcccg ggctttgccc gggcggcctc agtgagcgag cgagcgcgca gctgcctgca
     4021 ggggcgcctg atgcggtatt ttctccttac gcatctgtgc ggtatttcac accgcatann
     4081 nnnnnnnnnn nnnnnnnnnn nnnnnnnnnn nnnnnnnnnn nnnnnnnnnn nnnnnnnnnn
     4141 nnnnnnnnnn nnnnnnnnnn nnnnnnnnnn nnnnnnnnnn nnnnnnnnnn nnnnnnnnnn
     4201 nnnnnnnnnn nnnnnnnnnn cnnnnnnnnn nnnnnnnnnn nnnnnnnnnn nnnnnnnnnn
     4261 nnnnnnnnnn nnnnnnnnnn nnnnnnnnnn nnnnnnnnnn nnnnnnnnnn nnnnnnnnnn
     4321 nnnnnnnnnn nnnnnnnnnn nnnnnnnnnn nnnnnnnnnn nncctttgac gttggagtcc
     4381 acgttcttta atagtggact cttgttccaa actggaacaa cactcaaccc tatctcgggc
     4441 tattcttttg atttataagg gattttgccg atttcggcct attggttaaa aaatgagctg
     4501 atttaacaaa aatttaacgc gaattttaac aaaatattaa cgtttacaat tttatggtgc
     4561 actctcagta caatctgctc tgatgccgca tagttaagcc agccccgaca cccgccaaca
     4621 cccgctgacg cgccctgacg ggcttgtctg ctcccggcat ccgcttacag acaagctgtg
     4681 accgtctccg ggagctgcat gtgtcagagg ttttcaccgt catcaccgaa acgcgcgaga
     4741 cgaaagggcc tcgtgatacg cctattttta taggttaatg tcatgataat aatggtttct
     4801 tagacgtcag gtggcacttt tcggggaaat gtgcgcggaa cccctatttg tttatttttc
     4861 taaatacatt caaatatgta tccgctcatg agacaataac cctgataaat gcttcaataa
     4921 tattgaaaaa ggaagagtat gagtattcaa catttccgtg tcgcccttat tccctttttt
     4981 gcggcatttt gccttcctgt ttttgctcac ccagaaacgc tggtgaaagt aaaagatgct
     5041 gaagatcagt tgggtgcacg agtgggttac atcgaactgg atctcaacag cggtaagatc
     5101 cttgagagtt ttcgccccga agaacgtttt ccaatgatga gcacttttaa agttctgcta
     5161 tgtggcgcgg tattatcccg tattgacgcc gggcaagagc aactcggtcg ccgcatacac
     5221 tattctcaga atgacttggt tgagtactca ccagtcacag aaaagcatct tacggatggc
     5281 atgacagtaa gagaattatg cagtgctgcc ataaccatga gtgataacac tgcggccaac
     5341 ttacttctga caacgatcgg aggaccgaag gagctaaccg cttttttgca caacatgggg
     5401 gatcatgtaa ctcgccttga tcgttgggaa ccggagctga atgaagccat accaaacgac
     5461 gagcgtgaca ccacgatgcc tgtagcaatg gcaacaacgt tgcgcaaact attaactggc
     5521 gaactactta ctctagcttc ccggcaacaa ttaatagact ggatggaggc ggataaagtt
     5581 gcaggaccac ttctgcgctc ggcccttccg gctggctggt ttattgctga taaatctgga
     5641 gccggtgagc gtgggtctcg cggtatcatt gcagcactgg ggccagatgg taagccctcc
     5701 cgtatcgtag ttatctacac gacggggagt caggcaacta tggatgaacg aaatagacag
     5761 atcgctgaga taggtgcctc actgattaag cattggtaac tgtcagacca agtttactca
     5821 tatatacttt agattgattt aaaacttcat ttttaattta aaaggatcta ggtgaagatc
     5881 ctttttgata atctcatgac caaaatccct taacgtgagt tttcgttcca ctgagcgtca
     5941 gaccccgtag aaaagatcaa aggatcttct tgagatcctt tttttctgcg cgtaatctgc
     6001 tgcttgcaaa caaaaaaacc accgctacca gcggtggttt gtttgccgga tcaagagcta
     6061 ccaactcttt ttccgaaggt aactggcttc agcagagcgc agataccaaa tactgtcctt
     6121 ctagtgtagc cgtagttagg ccaccacttc aagaactctg tagcaccgcc tacatacctc
     6181 gctctgctaa tcctgttacc agtggctgct gccagtggcg ataagtcgtg tcttaccggg
     6241 ttggactcaa gacgatagtt accggataag gcgcagcggt cgggctgaac ggggggttcg
     6301 tgcacacagc ccagcttgga gcgaacgacc tacaccgaac tgagatacct acagcgtgag
     6361 ctatgagaaa gcgccacgct tcccgaaggg agaaaggcgg acaggtatcc ggtaagcggc
     6421 agggtcggaa caggagagcg cacgagggag cttccagggg gaaacgcctg gtatctttat
     6481 agtcctgtcg ggtttcgcca cctctgactt gagcgtcgat ttttgtgatg ctcgtcaggg
     6541 gggcggagcc tatggaaaaa cgccagcaac gcggcctttt tacggttcct ggccttttgc
     6601 tggccttttg ctcacatgt
//
