Features (pLannotate 1.2.2; 25 found; start..end, strand, type, name):
      1..451     +  promoter       TRE3G BI promoter: 3rd-generation Tet-responsive bidirectional promoter that can be activated by binding of Tet-On® 3G
    477..896     +  CDS            CRIP3 (fragment): RIP3_MAIZE - Experimental evidence at protein level: Swiss-Prot protein existence level 1. Possesses features of some constitutive defense agent. The coordinate Opaque-2-controlled synthesis of this protein and the major seed storage proteins (zeins) may provide the germinating seedling with both nutritional benefits and protection against pathogen invasion of the surrounding endosperm. From Zea mays (Maize).
    925..1008    +  CDS            large T antigen (fragment): large T antigen from SV40 (simian virus 40)
   1031..1112    +  polyA_signal   SV40 poly(A) signal: SV40 polyadenylation signal
   1118..1185    -  rep_origin     RSF ori (fragment): Plasmids containing the RSF 1030 origin of replication can be propagated in E. coli cells that contain additional plasmids with compatible origins.
   1223..1602    +  enhancer       CMV enhancer: human cytomegalovirus immediate early enhancer
   1603..1806    +  promoter       CMV promoter: human cytomegalovirus (CMV) immediate early promoter
   1802..1835    +  LTR            5' LTR (truncated) (fragment): truncated 5' long terminal repeat (LTR) from HIV-1
   1851..1869    +  promoter       T7 promoter: promoter for bacteriophage T7 RNA polymerase
   1915..2634    +  CDS            AcGFP1: Aequorea coerulescens GFP mammalian codon-optimized
   2655..2879    +  polyA_signal   bGH poly(A) signal: bovine growth hormone polyadenylation signal
   2883..2901    +  promoter       SV40 promoter (fragment): SV40 enhancer and early promoter
   2964..3104    +  repeat_region  AAV2 ITR: inverted terminal repeat of adeno-associated virus serotype 2 inverted
   3109..3160    -  misc_feature   bom (fragment): basis of mobility region from pBR322
   3179..3634    +  rep_origin     f1 ori (sequence partly withheld): f1 bacteriophage origin of replication; arrow indicates direction of (+) strand synthesis
   3635..3684    -  misc_feature   bom (fragment): basis of mobility region from pBR322
   3786..3821    -  CDS            rop (fragment): Rop protein, which maintains plasmids at low copy number; rop
   3916..4020    +  promoter       AmpR promoter: bla
   4021..4881    +  CDS            AmpR: β-lactamase; bla; confers resistance to ampicillin, carbenicillin, and related antibiotics
   5052..5640    +  rep_origin     ori: high-copy-number ColE1/pMB1/pBR322/pUC origin of replication
   5713..5740    +  repeat_region  AAV2 ITR (fragment): inverted terminal repeat of adeno-associated virus serotype 2 inverted
   5769..5796    +  repeat_region  AAV2 ITR (fragment): inverted terminal repeat of adeno-associated virus serotype 2 inverted
   5967..6048    -  polyA_signal   SV40 poly(A) signal: SV40 polyadenylation signal
   6071..6154    -  CDS            large T antigen (fragment): large T antigen from SV40 (simian virus 40)
   6285..6590    -  CDS            CRIP3 (fragment): RIP3_MAIZE - Experimental evidence at protein level: Swiss-Prot protein existence level 1. Possesses features of some constitutive defense agent. The coordinate Opaque-2-controlled synthesis of this protein and the major seed storage proteins (zeins) may provide the germinating seedling with both nutritional benefits and protection against pathogen invasion of the surrounding endosperm. From Zea mays (Maize).
>Addgene plasmid #131008 | pTRE3G-Bi-gePSI-pCMV-AcGFP | addgene full sequence | sequence record 266807 | Addgene NGS Result
GCGATCTGACGGTTCACTAAACGAGCTCTGCTTATATAGGCCTCCCACCGTACACGCCACCTCGACATAC
TCGAGTTTACTCCCTATCAGTGATAGAGAACGTATGAAGAGTTTACTCCCTATCAGTGATAGAGAACGTA
TGCAGACTTTACTCCCTATCAGTGATAGAGAACGTATAAGGAGTTTACTCCCTATCAGTGATAGAGAACG
TATGACCAGTTTACTCCCTATCAGTGATAGAGAACGTATCTACAGTTTACTCCCTATCAGTGATAGAGAA
CGTATATCCAGTTTACTCCCTATCAGTGATAGAGAACGTATAAGCTTTAGGCGTGTACGGTGGGCGCCTA
TAAAAGCAGAGCTCGTTTAGTGAACCGTCAGATCGCCTGGAGCAATTCCACAACACTTTTGTCTTATACC
AACTTTCCGTACCACTTCCTACCCTCGTAAAGTCGACACCGGGGCCCAGATCTATGAAGTTCACTGAAAT
CTTCCCCGTGGAGGACGCGAACTACCCTTACAGCGCCTTCATCGCGTCGGTCCGGAAAGACGTGATCAAA
CACTGCACCGACCATAAAGGGATCTTCCAGCCCGTGCTGCCACCGGAGAAGAAGGTCCCGGAGCTATGGT
TGTACACAGAGCTCAAAACTAGGACCAGCTCCATCACGCTCGCCATACGCATGGACAACCTGTACCTCGT
GGGCTTCAGGACCCCGGGCGGGGTGTGGTGGGAGTTCGGCAAGGACGGCGACACCCACCTCCTCGGCGAC
AACCCCAGGTGGCTCGGCTTCGGCGGCAGGTACCAGGACCTCATCGGCAACAAGGGTCTGGAGACCGTCA
CCATGGGCCGCGCCGAAATGACCAGGGCCGTCAACGACCTGGCGAAGAAGAAGAAGTGAGCGGCCGCCGG
CGATATCTCCAGAGGATCATAATCAGCCATACCACATTTGTAGAGGTTTTACTTGCTTTAAAAAACCTCC
CACACCTCCCCCTGAACCTGAAACATAAAATGAATGCAATTGTTGTTGTTAACTTGTTTATTGCAGCTTA
TAATGGTTACAAATAAAGCAATAGCATCACAAATTTCACAAATAAAGCATTTTTTTCACTGCCCCGAGCT
TCCTCGCTCACTGACTCGCTGCGCTCGGTCGTTCGGCTGCGGCGAGCGGTATCAGCTCACTCAAAGGGCT
GCTTCGCGATGTACGGGCCAGATATACGCGTTGACATTGATTATTGACTAGTTATTAATAGTAATCAATT
ACGGGGTCATTAGTTCATAGCCCATATATGGAGTTCCGCGTTACATAACTTACGGTAAATGGCCCGCCTG
GCTGACCGCCCAACGACCCCCGCCCATTGACGTCAATAATGACGTATGTTCCCATAGTAACGCCAATAGG
GACTTTCCATTGACGTCAATGGGTGGAGTATTTACGGTAAACTGCCCACTTGGCAGTACATCAAGTGTAT
CATATGCCAAGTACGCCCCCTATTGACGTCAATGACGGTAAATGGCCCGCCTGGCATTATGCCCAGTACA
TGACCTTATGGGACTTTCCTACTTGGCAGTACATCTACGTATTAGTCATCGCTATTACCATGGTGATGCG
GTTTTGGCAGTACATCAATGGGCGTGGATAGCGGTTTGACTCACGGGGATTTCCAAGTCTCCACCCCATT
GACGTCAATGGGAGTTTGTTTTGGCACCAAAATCAACGGGACTTTCCAAAATGTCGTAACAACTCCGCCC
CATTGACGCAAATGGGCGGTAGGCGTGTACGGTGGGAGGTCTATATAAGCAGAGCTCTCTGGCTAACTAG
AGAACCCACTGCTTACTGGCTTATCGAAATTAATACGACTCACTATAGGGAGACCCAAGCTGGCTAGCGT
TTAAACTTAAGCTTGGTACCGAGCATGGTGAGCAAGGGCGCCGAGCTGTTCACCGGCATCGTGCCCATCC
TGATCGAGCTGAATGGCGATGTGAATGGCCACAAGTTCAGCGTGAGCGGCGAGGGCGAGGGCGATGCCAC
CTACGGCAAGCTGACCCTGAAGTTCATCTGCACCACCGGCAAGCTGCCTGTGCCCTGGCCCACCCTGGTG
ACCACCCTGAGCTACGGCGTGCAGTGCTTCTCACGCTACCCCGATCACATGAAGCAGCACGACTTCTTCA
AGAGCGCCATGCCTGAGGGCTACATCCAGGAGCGCACCATCTTCTTCGAGGATGACGGCAACTACAAGTC
GCGCGCCGAGGTGAAGTTCGAGGGCGATACCCTGGTGAATCGCATCGAGCTGACCGGCACCGATTTCAAG
GAGGATGGCAACATCCTGGGCAATAAGATGGAGTACAACTACAACGCCCACAATGTGTACATCATGACCG
ACAAGGCCAAGAATGGCATCAAGGTGAACTTCAAGATCCGCCACAACATCGAGGATGGCAGCGTGCAGCT
GGCCGACCACTACCAGCAGAATACCCCCATCGGCGATGGCCCTGTGCTGCTGCCCGATAACCACTACCTG
TCCACCCAGAGCGCCCTGTCCAAGGACCCCAACGAGAAGCGCGATCACATGATCTACTTCGGCTTCGTGA
CCGCCGCCGCCATCACCCACGGCATGGATGAGCTGTACAAGTGAAACCCGCTGATCAGCCTCGACTGTGC
CTTCTAGTTGCCAGCCATCTGTTGTTTGCCCCTCCCCCGTGCCTTCCTTGACCCTGGAAGGTGCCACTCC
CACTGTCCTTTCCTAATAAAATGAGGAAATTGCATCGCATTGTCTGAGTAGGTGTCATTCTATTCTGGGG
GGTGGGGTGGGGCAGGACAGCAAGGGGGAGGATTGGGAAGACAATAGCAGGCATGCTGGGGATGCGGTGG
GCTCTATGGCTTCTGAGGCGGAAAGAACCAGATCCTCTCTTAAGGTAGCATCGAGATTTAAATTAGGGAT
AACAGGGTAATGGCGCGGGCCGCAGGAACCCCTAGTGATGGAGTTGGCCACTCCCTCTCTGCGCGCTCGC
TCGCTCACTGAGGCCGGGCGACCAAAGGTCGCCCGACGCCCGGGCTTTGCCCGGGCGGCCTCAGTGAGCG
AGCGAGCGCGCAGCTGCCTGCAGGGGCGCCTGATGCGGTATTTTCTCCTTACGCATCTGTGCGGTATTTC
ACACCGCATA
[95 nt withheld, positions 3161-3255]
T
[46 nt withheld, positions 3257-3302]
C
[141 nt withheld, positions 3304-3444]
CCTTTGACGTTGGAGTCCACGTTCTTTAATAGTGGACTCTTGTTCCAAACTGGAACAACACTCAACTCTA
TCTCGGGCTATTCTTTTGATTTATAAGGGATTTTGCCGATTTCGGTCTATTGGTTAAAAAATGAGCTGAT
TTAACAAAAATTTAACGCGAATTTTAACAAAATATTAACGTTTACAATTTTATGGTGCACTCTCAGTACA
ATCTGCTCTGATGCCGCATAGTTAAGCCAGCCCCGACACCCGCCAACACCCGCTGACGCGCCCTGACGGG
CTTGTCTGCTCCCGGCATCCGCTTACAGACAAGCTGTGACCGTCTCCGGGAGCTGCATGTGTCAGAGGTT
TTCACCGTCATCACCGAAACGCGCGAGACGAAAGGGCCTCGTGATACGCCTATTTTTATAGGTTAATGTC
ATGATAATAATGGTTTCTTAGACGTCAGGTGGCACTTTTCGGGGAAATGTGCGCGGAACCCCTATTTGTT
TATTTTTCTAAATACATTCAAATATGTATCCGCTCATGAGACAATAACCCTGATAAATGCTTCAATAATA
TTGAAAAAGGAAGAGTATGAGTATTCAACATTTCCGTGTCGCCCTTATTCCCTTTTTTGCGGCATTTTGC
CTTCCTGTTTTTGCTCACCCAGAAACGCTGGTGAAAGTAAAAGATGCTGAAGATCAGTTGGGTGCACGAG
TGGGTTACATCGAACTGGATCTCAACAGCGGTAAGATCCTTGAGAGTTTTCGCCCCGAAGAACGTTTTCC
AATGATGAGCACTTTTAAAGTTCTGCTATGTGGCGCGGTATTATCCCGTATTGACGCCGGGCAAGAGCAA
CTCGGTCGCCGCATACACTATTCTCAGAATGACTTGGTTGAGTACTCACCAGTCACAGAAAAGCATCTTA
CGGATGGCATGACAGTAAGAGAATTATGCAGTGCTGCCATAACCATGAGTGATAACACTGCGGCCAACTT
ACTTCTGACAACGATCGGAGGACCGAAGGAGCTAACCGCTTTTTTGCACAACATGGGGGATCATGTAACT
CGCCTTGATCGTTGGGAACCGGAGCTGAATGAAGCCATACCAAACGACGAGCGTGACACCACGATGCCTG
TAGCAATGGCAACAACGTTGCGCAAACTATTAACTGGCGAACTACTTACTCTAGCTTCCCGGCAACAATT
AATAGACTGGATGGAGGCGGATAAAGTTGCAGGACCACTTCTGCGCTCGGCCCTTCCGGCTGGCTGGTTT
ATTGCTGATAAATCTGGAGCCGGTGAGCGTGGGTCTCGCGGTATCATTGCAGCACTGGGGCCAGATGGTA
AGCCCTCCCGTATCGTAGTTATCTACACGACGGGGAGTCAGGCAACTATGGATGAACGAAATAGACAGAT
CGCTGAGATAGGTGCCTCACTGATTAAGCATTGGTAACTGTCAGACCAAGTTTACTCATATATACTTTAG
ATTGATTTAAAACTTCATTTTTAATTTAAAAGGATCTAGGTGAAGATCCTTTTTGATAATCTCATGACCA
AAATCCCTTAACGTGAGTTTTCGTTCCACTGAGCGTCAGACCCCGTAGAAAAGATCAAAGGATCTTCTTG
AGATCCTTTTTTTCTGCGCGTAATCTGCTGCTTGCAAACAAAAAAACCACCGCTACCAGCGGTGGTTTGT
TTGCCGGATCAAGAGCTACCAACTCTTTTTCCGAAGGTAACTGGCTTCAGCAGAGCGCAGATACCAAATA
CTGTTCTTCTAGTGTAGCCGTAGTTAGGCCACCACTTCAAGAACTCTGTAGCACCGCCTACATACCTCGC
TCTGCTAATCCTGTTACCAGTGGCTGCTGCCAGTGGCGATAAGTCGTGTCTTACCGGGTTGGACTCAAGA
CGATAGTTACCGGATAAGGCGCAGCGGTCGGGCTGAACGGGGGGTTCGTGCACACAGCCCAGCTTGGAGC
GAACGACCTACACCGAACTGAGATACCTACAGCGTGAGCTATGAGAAAGCGCCACGCTTCCCGAAGGGAG
AAAGGCGGACAGGTATCCGGTAAGCGGCAGGGTCGGAACAGGAGAGCGCACGAGGGAGCTTCCAGGGGGA
AACGCCTGGTATCTTTATAGTCCTGTCGGGTTTCGCCACCTCTGACTTGAGCGTCGATTTTTGTGATGCT
CGTCAGGGGGGCGGAGCCTATGGAAAAACGCCAGCAACGCGGCCTTTTTACGGTTCCTGGCCTTTTGCTG
GCCTTTTGCTCACATGTCCTGCAGGCAGCTGCGCGCTCGCTCGCTCACTGAGGCCGCCCGGGCGTCGGGC
GACCTTTGGTCGCCCGGCCTCAGTGAGCGAGCGAGCGCGCAGAGAGGGAGTGGCCAACTCCATCACTAGG
GGTTCCTGCGGCAATTCAGTCGATAACTATAACGGTCCTAAGGTAGCGATTTAAATACGCGCTCTCTTAA
GGTAGCCCCGGGACGCGTCAATTGCATGAAGAATCTGCTTAGGGTTAGGCGTTTTGCTGCCACCTGACGT
CGGCAGTGAAAAAAATGCTTTATTTGTGAAATTTGTGATGCTATTGCTTTATTTGTAACCATTATAAGCT
GCAATAAACAAGTTAACAACAACAATTGCATTCATTTTATGTTTCAGGTTCAGGGGGAGGTGTGGGAGGT
TTTTTAAAGCAAGTAAAACCTCTACAAATGTGGTATGGCTGATTATGATCCTCTAGACTGCAGACTAGTT
CATTGAAAGTACAAGTTCTCTGAACCAGCTTTTTTGTAGAGAGATGTTATGCTTTCCTGGGCACAAGACA
TTGGCAGCTTGTAAAGTTCGTCCATTCCGTGTGTTATCCCAGCCGCCGCAGTAGTTTGATTCTTAACGAG
CGCAACGATCCTCGCTGCTTCGTTCTTATCCTTGATGCCAAGCTTCTGCATGTCGGGGATCACAGCGGTG
GGGTGGTCAGCCCACTCGAAGGCCGCCTTGGAGATCCTGTCCCACTTCTGCACCTGCTTCCCCTGCGTCA
CGGTCAAGGTCACCCCGTGCTGGCTGTTGAACCCCGCGTCCACCGTGCGGGACACGGTGTTGAACCGCAG
CCCCTCGCACACCATGACCACCAGCTTCACCAGCTTGCTCTTCGTGTCGGCCTGTGGGTCAGCCGCCATG
GTGAATTCTCCAG
