>Addgene plasmid #131008 | pTRE3G-Bi-gePSI-pCMV-AcGFP | depositor partial sequence | sequence record 251039 | gePSI-β-chain (1-309 bp) fused to ODC36 (310-420 bp)
ATGGCGGCTGACCCACAGGCCGACACGAAGAGCAAGCTGGTGAAGCTGGTGGTCATGGTGTGCGAGGGGC
TGCGGTTCAACACCGTGTCCCGCACGGTGGACGCGGGGTTCAACAGCCAGCACGGGGTGACCTTGACCGT
GACGCAGGGGAAGCAGGTGCAGAAGTGGGACAGGATCTCCAAGGCGGCCTTCGAGTGGGCTGACCACCCC
ACCGCTGTGATCCCCGACATGCAGAAGCTTGGCATCAAGGATAAGAACGAAGCAGCGAGGATCGTTGCGC
TCGTTAAGAATCAAACTACTGCGGCGGCTGGGATAACACACGGAATGGACGAACTTTACAAGCTGCCAAT
GTCTTGTGCCCAGGAAAGCATAACATCTCTCTACAAAAAAGCTGGTTCAGAGAACTTGTACTTTCAATGA
