>Addgene plasmid #131008 | pTRE3G-Bi-gePSI-pCMV-AcGFP | depositor partial sequence | sequence record 251040 | gePSI-α-chain
ATGAAGTTCACTGAAATCTTCCCCGTGGAGGACGCGAACTACCCTTACAGCGCCTTCATCGCGTCGGTCC
GGAAAGACGTGATCAAACACTGCACCGACCATAAAGGGATCTTCCAGCCCGTGCTGCCACCGGAGAAGAA
GGTCCCGGAGCTATGGTTGTACACAGAGCTCAAAACTAGGACCAGCTCCATCACGCTCGCCATACGCATG
GACAACCTGTACCTCGTGGGCTTCAGGACCCCGGGCGGGGTGTGGTGGGAGTTCGGCAAGGACGGCGACA
CCCACCTCCTCGGCGACAACCCCAGGTGGCTCGGCTTCGGCGGCAGGTACCAGGACCTCATCGGCAACAA
GGGTCTGGAGACCGTCACCATGGGCCGCGCCGAAATGACCAGGGCCGTCAACGACCTGGCGAAGAAGAAG
AAGTGA
